>Addgene plasmid #80140 | PU.1-IRES-mCherry | addgene full sequence | sequence record 153174 | Addgene assembled full plasmid sequence
AGCCCTTTGTACACCCTAAGCCTCCGCCTCCTCTTCCTCCATCCGCCCCGTCTCTCCCCCTTGAACCTCC
TCGTTCGACCCCGCCTCGATCCTCCCTTTATCCAGCCCTCACTCCTTCTCTAGGCGCCGGAATTAGATCT
CACATGTTACAGGCGTGCAAAATGGAAGGGTTTTCCCTCACCGCCCCTCCATCGGATGACTTGGTTACTT
ACGATTCAGAGCTATACCAACGTCCAATGCATGACTACTACTCCTTCGTGGGCAGCGATGGAGAAAGCCA
TAGCGATCACTACTGGGATTTCTCCGCACACCATGTCCACAACAACGAGTTTGAGAACTTCCCTGAGAAC
CACTTCACAGAGCTGCAGAGCGTGCAGCCCCCGCAGCTACAGCAGCTCTATCGCCACATGGAGCTGGAAC
AGATGCACGTCCTCGATACTCCCATGGTGCCACCCCACACCGGCCTCAGTCACCAGGTTTCCTACATGCC
CCGGATGTGCTTCCCTTATCAAACCTTGTCCCCAGCCCACCAGCAGAGCTCAGATGAGGAGGAGGGTGAG
AGGCAGAGCCCTCCCCTGGAGGTGTCTGATGGAGAAGCTGATGGCTTGGAGCCTGGGCCAGGTCTTCTGC
ACGGGGAGACAGGCAGCAAGAAAAAGATTCGCCTGTACCAGTTCCTGCTGGACCTGCTGCGCAGCGGCGA
CATGAAGGACAGCATCTGGTGGGTGGACAAGGACAAAGGTACCTTCCAGTTCTCGTCCAAGCACAAGGAG
GCGCTGGCGCACCGCTGGGGCATCCAGAAGGGCAACCGCAAGAAGATGACCTACCAGAAGATGGCGCGCG
CGCTGCGCAACTACGGCAAGACAGGCGAGGTGAAGAAAGTCAAGAAGAAGCTCACCTACCAGTTCAGCGG
CGAGGTGCTGGGCCGTGGGGGCCTGGCCGAGCGGCGCCTCCCGCCCCACTGATCGCGGCCGCTACGTAAA
TTGAATTCTGCTATACGAAGTTATCCCTCTCCCTCCCCCCCCCCTAACGTTACTGGCCGAAGCCGCTTGG
AATAAGGCCGGTGTGCGTTTGTCTATATGTTATTTTCCACCATATTGCCGTCTTTTGGCAATGTGAGGGC
CCGGAAACCTGGCCCTGTCTTCTTGACGAGCATTCCTAGGGGTCTTTCCCCTCTCGCCAAAGGAATGCAA
GGTCTGTTGAATGTCGTGAAGGAAGCAGTTCCTCTGGAAGCTTCTTGAAGACAAACAACGTCTGTAGCGA
CCCTTTGCAGGCAGCGGAACCCCCCACCTGGCGACAGGTGCCTCTGCGGCCAAAAGCCACGTGTATAAGA
TACACCTGCAAAGGCGGCACAACCCCAGTGCCACGTTGTGAGTTGGATAGTTGTGGAAAGAGTCAAATGG
CTCTCCTCAAGCGTATTCAACAAGGGGCTGAAGGATGCCCAGAAGGTACCCCATTGTATGGGATCTGATC
TGGGGCCTCGGTACACATGCTTTACATGTGTTTAGTCGAGGTTAAAAAAACGTCTAGGCCCCCCGAACCA
CGGGGACGTGGTTTTCCTTTGAAGAACACGATGATAATATGGCCACAACCATGACTAGTGCCACCATGGT
GAGCAAGGGCGAGGAGGATAACATGGCCATCATCAAGGAGTTCATGCGCTTCAAGGTGCACATGGAGGGC
TCCGTGAACGGCCACGAGTTCGAGATCGAGGGCGAGGGCGAGGGCCGCCCCTACGAGGGCACCCAGACCG
CCAAGCTGAAGGTGACCAAGGGTGGCCCCCTGCCCTTCGCCTGGGACATCCTGTCCCCTCAGTTCATGTA
CGGCTCCAAGGCCTACGTGAAGCACCCCGCCGACATCCCCGACTACTTGAAGCTGTCCTTCCCCGAGGGC
TTCAAGTGGGAGCGCGTGATGAACTTCGAGGACGGCGGCGTGGTGACCGTGACCCAGGACTCCTCCCTGC
AGGACGGCGAGTTCATCTACAAGGTGAAGCTGCGCGGCACCAACTTCCCCTCCGACGGCCCCGTAATGCA
GAAGAAGACCATGGGCTGGGAGGCCTCCTCCGAGCGGATGTACCCCGAGGACGGCGCCCTGAAGGGCGAG
ATCAAGCAGAGGCTGAAGCTGAAGGACGGCGGCCACTACGACGCTGAGGTCAAGACCACCTACAAGGCCA
AGAAGCCCGTGCAGCTGCCCGGCGCCTACAACGTCAACATCAAGTTGGACATCACCTCCCACAACGAGGA
CTACACCATCGTGGAACAGTACGAACGCGCCGAGGGCCGCCACTCCACCGGCGGCATGGACGAGCTGTAC
AAGTAAGCATCGATAAAATAAAAGATTTTATTTAGTCTCCAGAAAAAGGGGGGAATGAAAGACCCCACCT
GTAGGTTTGGCAAGCTAGCTTAAGTAACGCCATTTTGCAAGGCATGGAAAATACATAACTGAGAATAGAG
AAGTTCAGATCAAGGTTAGGAACAGAGAGACAGCAGAATATGGGCCAAACAGGATATCTGTGGTAAGCAG
TTCCTGCCCCCGGCTCAGGGCCAAGAACAGATGGTCCCCGATGCGGTCCCGCCCTCAGCAGTTTCTAGAG
AACCATCAGATGTTTCCAGGGTGCCCCAAGGACCTGAAATGACCCTGTGCCTTATTTGAACTAACCAATC
AGTTCGCTTCTCGCTTCTGTTCGCGCGCTTCTGCTCCCCGAGCTCAATAAAAGAGCCCACAACCCCTCAC
TCGGCGCGCCAGTCCTCCGATAGACTGCGTCGCCCGGGTACCCGTGTATCCAATAAACCCTCTTGCAGTT
GCATCCGACTTGTGGTCTCGCTGTTCCTTGGGAGGGTCTCCTCTGAGTGATTGACTACCCGTCAGCGGGG
GTCTTTCATGGGTAACAGTTTCTTGAAGTTGGAGAACAACATTCTGAGGGTAGGAGTCGAATATTAAGTA
ATCCTGACTCAATTAGCCACTGTTTTGAATCCACATACTCCAATACTCCTGAAATAGTTCATTATGGACA
GCGCAGAAGAGCTGGGGAGAATTAATTCGTAATCATGGTCATAGCTGTTTCCTGTGTGAAATTGTTATCC
GCTCACAATTCCACACAACATACGAGCCGGAAGCATAAAGTGTAAAGCCTGGGGTGCCTAATGAGTGAGC
TAACTCACATTAATTGCGTTGCGCTCACTGCCCGCTTTCCAGTCGGGAAACCTGTCGTGCCAGCTGCATT
AATGAATCGGCCAACGCGCGGGGAGAGGCGGTTTGCGTATTGGGCGCTCTTCCGCTTCCTCGCTCACTGA
CTCGCTGCGCTCGGTCGTTCGGCTGCGGCGAGCGGTATCAGCTCACTCAAAGGCGGTAATACGGTTATCC
ACAGAATCAGGGGATAACGCAGGAAAGAACATGTGAGCAAAAGGCCAGCAAAAGGCCAGGAACCGTAAAA
AGGCCGCGTTGCTGGCGTTTTTCCATAGGCTCCGCCCCCCTGACGAGCATCACAAAAATCGACGCTCAAG
TCAGAGGTGGCGAAACCCGACAGGACTATAAAGATACCAGGCGTTTCCCCCTGGAAGCTCCCTCGTGCGC
TCTCCTGTTCCGACCCTGCCGCTTACCGGATACCTGTCCGCCTTTCTCCCTTCGGGAAGCGTGGCGCTTT
CTCATAGCTCACGCTGTAGGTATCTCAGTTCGGTGTAGGTCGTTCGCTCCAAGCTGGGCTGTGTGCACGA
ACCCCCCGTTCAGCCCGACCGCTGCGCCTTATCCGGTAACTATCGTCTTGAGTCCAACCCGGTAAGACAC
GACTTATCGCCACTGGCAGCAGCCACTGGTAACAGGATTAGCAGAGCGAGGTATGTAGGCGGTGCTACAG
AGTTCTTGAAGTGGTGGCCTAACTACGGCTACACTAGAAGGACAGTATTTGGTATCTGCGCTCTGCTGAA
GCCAGTTACCTTCGGAAAAAGAGTTGGTAGCTCTTGATCCGGCAAACAAACCACCGCTGGTAGCGGTGGT
TTTTTTGTTTGCAAGCAGCAGATTACGCGCAGAAAAAAAGGATCTCAAGAAGATCCTTTGATCTTTTCTA
CGGGGTCTGACGCTCAGTGGAACGAAAACTCACGTTAAGGGATTTTGGTCATGAGATTATCAAAAAGGAT
CTTCACCTAGATCCTTTTAAATTAAAAATGAAGTTTTAAATCAATCTAAAGTATATATGAGTAAACTTGG
TCTGACAGTTACCAATGCTTAATCAGTGAGGCACCTATCTCAGCGATCTGTCTATTTCGTTCATCCATAG
TTGCCTGACTCCCCGTCGTGTAGATAACTACGATACGGGAGGGCTTACCATCTGGCCCCAGTGCTGCAAT
GATACCGCGAGACCCACGCTCACCGGCTCCAGATTTATCAGCAATAAACCAGCCAGCCGGAAGGGCCGAG
CGCAGAAGTGGTCCTGCAACTTTATCCGCCTCCATCCAGTCTATTAATTGTTGCCGGGAAGCTAGAGTAA
GTAGTTCGCCAGTTAATAGTTTGCGCAACGTTGTTGCCATTGCTACAGGCATCGTGGTGTCACGCTCGTC
GTTTGGTATGGCTTCATTCAGCTCCGGTTCCCAACGATCAAGGCGAGTTACATGATCCCCCATGTTGTGC
AAAAAAGCGGTTAGCTCCTTCGGTCCTCCGATCGTTGTCAGAAGTAAGTTGGCCGCAGTGTTATCACTCA
TGGTTATGGCAGCACTGCATAATTCTCTTACTGTCATGCCATCCGTAAGATGCTTTTCTGTGACTGGTGA
GTACTCAACCAAGTCATTCTGAGAATAGTGTATGCGGCGACCGAGTTGCTCTTGCCCGGCGTCAATACGG
GATAATACCGCGCCACATAGCAGAACTTTAAAAGTGCTCATCATTGGAAAACGTTCTTCGGGGCGAAAAC
TCTCAAGGATCTTACCGCTGTTGAGATCCAGTTCGATGTAACCCACTCGTGCACCCAACTGATCTTCAGC
ATCTTTTACTTTCACCAGCGTTTCTGGGTGAGCAAAAACAGGAAGGCAAAATGCCGCAAAAAAGGGAATA
AGGGCGACACGGAAATGTTGAATACTCATACTCTTCCTTTTTCAATATTATTGAAGCATTTATCAGGGTT
ATTGTCTCATGAGCGGATACATATTTGAATGTATTTAGAAAAATAAACAAATAGGGGTTCCGCGCACATT
TCCCCGAAAAGTGCCACCTGACGTCTAAGAAACCATTATTATCATGACATTAACCTATAAAAATAGGCGT
ATCACGAGGCCCTTTCGTCTCGCGCGTTTCGGTGATGACGGTGAAAACCTCTGACACATGCAGCTCCCGG
AGACGGTCACAGCTTGTCTGTAAGCGGATGCCGGGAGCAGACAAGCCCGTCAGGGCGCGTCAGCGGGTGT
TGGCGGGTGTCGGGGCTGGCTTAACTATGCGGCATCAGAGCAGATTGTACTGAGAGTGCACCATATGCGG
TGTGAAATACCGCACAGATGCGTAAGGAGAAAATACCGCATCAGGCGCCATTCGCCATTCAGGCTGCGCA
ACTGTTGGGAAGGGCGATCGGTGCGGGCCTCTTCGCTATTACGCCAGCTGGCGAAAGGGGGATGTGCTGC
AAGGCGATTAAGTTGGGTAACGCCAGGGTTTTCCCAGTCACGACGTTGTAAAACGACGGCGCAAGGAATG
GTGCATGCAAGGAGATGGCGCCCAACAGTCCCCCGGCCACGGGGCCTGCCACCATACCCACGCCGAAACA
AGCGCTCATGAGCCCGAAGTGGCGAGCCCGATCTTCCCCATCGGTGATGTCGGCGATATAGGCGCCAGCA
ACCGCACCTGTGGCGCCGGTGATGCCGGCCACGATGCGTCCGGCGTAGAGGCGATTAGTCCAATTTGTTA
AAGACAGGATATCAGTGGTCCAGGCTCTAGTTTTGACTCAACAATATCACCAGCTGAAGCCTATAGAGTA
CGAGCCATAGATAAAATAAAAGATTTTATTTAGTCTCCAGAAAAAGGGGGGAATGAAAGACCCCACCTGT
AGGTTTGGCAAGCTAGCTTAAGTAACGCCATTTTGCAAGGCATGGAAAATACATAACTGAGAATAGAGAA
GTTCAGATCAAGGTTAGGAACAGAGAGACAGCAGAATATGGGCCAAACAGGATATCTGTGGTAAGCAGTT
CCTGCCCCGGCTCAGGGCCAAGAACAGATGGTCCCCAGATGCGGTCCCGCCCTCAGCAGTTTCTAGAGAA
CCATCAGATGTTTCCAGGGTGCCCCAAGGACCTGAAATGACCCTGTGCCTTATTTGAACTAACCAATCAG
TTCGCTTCTCGCTTCTGTTCGCGCGCTTCTGCTCCCCGAGCTCAATAAAAGAGCCCACAACCCCTCACTC
GGCGCGCCAGTCCTCCGATAGACTGCGTCGCCCGGGTACCCGTATTCCCAATAAAGCCTCTTGCTGTTTG
CATCCGAATCGTGGACTCGCTGATCCTTGGGAGGGTCTCCTCAGATTGATTGACTGCCCACCTCGGGGGT
CTTTCATTTGGAGGTTCCACCGAGATTTGGAGACCCCTGCCCAGGGACCACCGACCCCCCCGCCGGGAGG
TAAGCTGGCCAGCGGTCGTTTCGTGTCTGTCTCTGTCTTTGTGCGTGTTTGTGCCGGCATCTAATGTTTG
CGCCTGCGTCTGTACTAGTTAGCTAACTAGCTCTGTATCTGGCGGACCCGTGGTGGAACTGACGAGTTCT
GAACACCCGGCCGCAACCCTGGGAGACGTCCCAGGGACTTTGGGGGCCGTTTTTGTGGCCCGACCTGAGG
AAGGGAGTCGATGTGGAATCCGACCCCGTCAGGATATGTGGTTCTGGTAGGAGACGAGAACCTAAAACAG
TTCCCGCCTCCGTCTGAATTTTTGCTTTCGGTTTGGAACCGAAGCCGCGCGTCTTGTCTGCTGCAGCGCT
GCAGCATCGTTCTGTGTTGTCTCTGTCTGACTGTGTTTCTGTATTTGTCTGAAAATTAGGGCCAGACTGT
TACCACTCCCTTAAGTTTGACCTTAGGTCACTGGAAAGATGTCGAGCGGATCGCTCACAACCAGTCGGTA
GATGTCAAGAAGAGACGTTGGGTTACCTTCTGCTCTGCAGAATGGCCAACCTTTAACGTCGGATGGCCGC
GAGACGGCACCTTTAACCGAGACCTCATCACCCAGGTTAAGATCAAGGTCTTTTCACCTGGCCCGCATGG
ACACCCAGACCAGGTCCCCTACATCGTGACCTGGGAAGCCTTGGCTTTTGACCCCCCTCCCTGGGTCA
Features (pLannotate 1.2.2; 19 found; start..end, strand, type, name):
    144..959     +  CDS            Spi1: SPI1_MOUSE - Also known as Sfpi-1, Sfpi1. Experimental evidence at protein level: Swiss-Prot protein existence level 1. Binds to the PU-box, a purine-rich DNA sequence (5'-GAGGAA- 3') that can act as a lymphoid-specific enhancer. This protein is a transcriptional activator that may be specifically involved in the differentiation or activation of macrophages or B-cells. Also binds RNA and may modulate pre-mRNA splicing. From Mus musculus (Mouse).
   1005..1590    +  misc_feature   IRES2: internal ribosome entry site (IRES) of the encephalomyocarditis virus (EMCV)
   1606..2313    +  CDS            mCherry: mCherry is a basic (constitutively fluorescent) red fluorescent protein published in 2004, derived from Discosoma sp.. It is reported to be a very rapidly-maturing monomer with low acid sensitivity.
   2365..2879    +  LTR            3' LTR: 3' long terminal repeat from murine embryonic stem cell virus
   3072..3088    -  protein_bind   lac operator: The lac repressor binds to the lac operator to inhibit transcription in E. coli. This inhibition can be relieved by adding lactose or isopropyl-β-D-thiogalactopyranoside (IPTG). lac repressor encoded by lacI
   3096..3126    -  promoter       lac promoter: promoter for the E. coli lac operon
   3141..3162    -  protein_bind   CAP binding site: CAP binding activates transcription in the presence of cAMP. E. coli catabolite activator protein
   3175..3267    -  CDS            lacI (fragment): lac repressor; lacI; The lac repressor binds to the lac operator to inhibit transcription in E. coli. This inhibition can be relieved by adding lactose or isopropyl-β-D-thiogalactopyranoside (IPTG).
   3450..4038    -  rep_origin     ori: high-copy-number ColE1/pMB1/pBR322/pUC origin of replication
   4209..5069    -  CDS            AmpR: β-lactamase; bla; confers resistance to ampicillin, carbenicillin, and related antibiotics
   5070..5174    -  promoter       AmpR promoter: bla
   5269..5304    +  CDS            rop (fragment): Rop protein, which maintains plasmids at low copy number; rop
   5406..5505    +  misc_feature   bom (fragment): basis of mobility region from pBR322
   5511..5660    -  CDS            lacZα (fragment): LacZα fragment of β-galactosidase; lacZ fragment
   5660..5861    -  CDS            TcR (fragment): tetracycline efflux protein; tet; confers resistance to tetracycline
   5862..5960    +  CDS            env (fragment): murine leukemia virus gPr80 envelope polyprotein precursor; env; proteolytically cleaved into gp70SU and p15TM subunits
   6002..6518    +  LTR            5' LTR: 5' long terminal repeat from murine embryonic stem cell virus
   6582..6923    +  misc_feature   MESV Ψ: packaging signal of murine embryonic stem cell virus
   6990..128     +  CDS            gag (truncated) (across the origin): truncated Moloney murine leukemia virus (MMLV) gag gene lacking the start codon
