[The description below was written by a language model from this plasmid's Addgene catalogue record and pLannotate feature annotations shown in this document.]
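Description:
PU.1-IRES-mCherry is a gammaretroviral expression plasmid of about 7.3 kb, built on the depositing lab's IRES-mCherry backbone and used to deliver mouse PU.1 (Spi1) into mammalian cells together with a red fluorescent marker. The bacterial portion carries a high-copy ColE1/pUC-type origin and a β-lactamase gene with its own promoter for ampicillin selection. The feature table also detects short remnants of lacI, lacZα, rop, bom, the tetracycline resistance gene and an MLV env sequence. These are annotated only as fragments and appear to be cloning leftovers rather than working elements.

The proviral cassette is flanked by 5' and 3' long terminal repeats from murine embryonic stem cell virus. Downstream of the 5' LTR lie the MESV Ψ packaging signal and a truncated MMLV gag segment lacking its start codon, a region that supports encapsidation of the genomic RNA without producing Gag protein. No internal promoter is annotated, so transcription of the payload presumably comes from the 5' LTR. The resulting bicistronic transcript encodes the full Spi1 coding sequence, followed by an encephalomyocarditis virus IRES and then mCherry. PU.1 and mCherry are therefore translated as separate proteins from one mRNA rather than as a fusion, and red fluorescence reports which cells are transduced and expressing the transgene. Because the vector lacks functional gag, pol and env genes, these must be supplied in trans by packaging cells to produce virus particles. PU.1 is an ETS-family transcription factor that binds the purine-rich PU-box and acts in macrophage and B-cell differentiation. The associated publication concerns feedback between PU.1 levels and the cell cycle in myeloid differentiation, consistent with use for enforced PU.1 expression.
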