Addgene plasmid #80140: PU.1-IRES-mCherry
Purpose: retroviral expression of PU.1 and mCherry
Depositing lab: Ellen Rothenberg. Depositing organization: California Institute of Technology. Publication: Positive feedback between PU.1 and the cell cycle controls myeloid differentiation. Kueh HY, Champhekar A, Nutt SL, Elowitz MB, Rothenberg EV. Science. 2013 Aug 9;341(6146):670-3. doi: 10.1126/science.1240831. Epub 2013 Jul 18. PubMed 23868921.
Backbone
  Vector backbone: IRES-mCherry
  Backbone manufacturer: Rothernberg lab, Addgene plasmid 80139
  Vector type: Mammalian Expression, Retroviral
Growth in bacteria
  Bacterial resistance: Ampicillin, 100 μg/mL
  Growth temperature: 30°C
  Growth strain: NEB Stable
  Copy number: High Copy
Gene/Insert
  Gene/Insert name: PU.1
  Species: M. musculus (mouse)
  Entrez Gene: Spi1 (a.k.a. Dis-1, Dis1, PU.1, Sfpi-1, Sfpi1, Spi-1, Tcfpu1, Tfpu.1)
  Tag / fusion protein: IRES-mCherry (C terminal on backbone)
  Cloning method: Unknown
  Sequencing primers: 5′ pLXSN5'; 3′ mCherry-R
Terms and licenses: Academic/Nonprofit Terms; Industry Terms: Not Available to Industry
How to cite: PU.1-IRES-mCherry was a gift from Ellen Rothenberg (Addgene plasmid # 80140 ; http://n2t.net/addgene:80140 ; RRID:Addgene_80140)
