>Addgene plasmid #80140 | PU.1-IRES-mCherry | addgene partial sequence | sequence record 153172 | pLXSN5 5'-CCCTTGAACCTCCTCGTTCGACC-3'
TCCTCCCTTTATCCAGCCCTCACTCCTTCTCTAGGCGCCGGAATTAGATCTCACATGTTACAGGCGTGCA
AAATGGAAGGGTTTTCCCTCACCGCCCCTCCATCGGATGACTTGGTTACTTACGATTCAGAGCTATACCA
ACGTCCAATGCATGACTACTACTCCTTCGTGGGCAGCGATGGAGAAAGCCATAGCGATCACTACTGGGAT
TTCTCCGCACACCATGTCCACAACAACGAGTTTGAGAACTTCCCTGAGAACCACTTCACAGAGCTGCAGA
GCGTGCAGCCCCCGCAGCTACAGCAGCTCTATCGCCACATGGAGCTGGAACAGATGCACGTCCTCGATAC
TCCCATGGTGCCACCCCACACCGGCCTCAGTCACCAGGTTTCCTACATGCCCCGGATGTGCTTCCCTTAT
CAAACCTTGTCCCCAGCCCACCAGCAGAGCTCAGATGAGGAGGAGGGTGAGAGGCAGAGCCCTCCCCTGG
AGGTGTCTGATGGAGAAGCTGATGGCTTGGAGCCTGGGCCAGGTCTTCTGCACGGGGAGACAGGCAGCAA
GAAAAAGATTCGCCTGTACCAGTTCCTGCTGGACCTGCTGCGCAGCGGCGACATGAAGGACAGCATCTGG
TGGGTGGACAAGGACAAAGGTACCTTCCAGTTCTCGTCCAAGCACAAGGAGGCGCTGGCGCACCGCTGGG
GCATCCAGAAGGGCAACCGCAAGAAGATGACCTACCAGAAGATGGCGCGCGCGCTGCGCAACTACGGCAA
GACAGGCGAGGTGAAGAAAGTCAAGAAGAAGCTCACCTACCAGTTCAGCGGCGAGGTGCTGGGCCGTGGG
GGCCTGGCCGAGCGGCGCCTCCCGCCCCACTGATCGCGGCCGCTACGTAAATTGAATTCTGCTATACGAA
GTTATCCCTCTCCCTCCCCCCCCC
