>Addgene plasmid #80140 | PU.1-IRES-mCherry | addgene partial sequence | sequence record 153173 | IRES-F 5'-TGGCTCTCCTCAAGCGTATT-3'
CCAGAAGGTACCCCATTGTATGGGATCTGATCTGGGGCCTCGGTACACATGCTTTACATGTGTTTAGTCG
AGGTTAAAAAAACGTCTAGGCCCCCCGAACCACGGGGACGTGGTTTTCCTTTGAAGAACACGATGATAAT
ATGGCCACAACCATGACTAGTGCCACCATGGTGAGCAAGGGCGAGGAGGATAACATGGCCATCATCAAGG
AGTTCATGCGCTTCAAGGTGCACATGGAGGGCTCCGTGAACGGCCACGAGTTCGAGATCGAGGGCGAGGG
CGAGGGCCGCCCCTACGAGGGCACCCAGACCGCCAAGCTGAAGGTGACCAAGGGTGGCCCCCTGCCCTTC
GCCTGGGACATCCTGTCCCCTCAGTTCATGTACGGCTCCAAGGCCTACGTGAAGCACCCCGCCGACATCC
CCGACTACTTGAAGCTGTCCTTCCCCGAGGGCTTCAAGTGGGAGCGCGTGATGAACTTCGAGGACGGCGG
CGTGGTGACCGTGACCCAGGACTCCTCCCTGCAGGACGGCGAGTTCATCTACAAGGTGAAGCTGCGCGGC
ACCAACTTCCCCTCCGACGGCCCCGTAATGCAGAAGAAGACCATGGGCTGGGAGGCCTCCTCCGAGCGGA
TGTACCCCGAGGACGGCGCCCTGAAGGGCGAGATCAAGCAGAGGCTGAAGCTGAAGGACGGCGGCCACTA
CGACGCTGAGGTCAAGACCACCTACAAGGCCAAGAAGCCCGTGCAGCTGCCCGGCGCCTACAACGTCAAC
ATCAAGTTGGACATCACCTCCCACAACGAGGACTACACCATCGTGGAACAGTACGAACGCGCCGAGGGCC
GCCACTCCACCGGCGGCATGGACGAGCTGTACAAGTAAGCATCGATAAAATAAAAGATTTTATTTAGTCT
CCAGAAAA
